Addgene plasmid #126855: pre_II_CS3_7653_v2
Purpose: 7653 b scaffold from compatibility group 3, made by method II, containing 1 Zn-dependent self-cleaving DNAzyme cassette for linearisation into 7560 b scaffold
Depositing lab: Hendrik Dietz. Depositing organization: Technische Universitaet Muenchen (TUM). Publication: Custom-Size, Functional, and Durable DNA Origami with Design-Specific Scaffolds. Engelhardt FAS, Praetorius F, Wachauf CH, Bruggenthies G, Kohler F, Kick B, Kadletz KL, Pham PN, Behler KL, Gerling T, Dietz H. ACS Nano. 2019 Apr 22. doi: 10.1021/acsnano.9b01025. PubMed 30990672.
Backbone
  Vector backbone: pBSSK(+)
  Backbone manufacturer: Eurofins
  Vector type: Synthetic Biology
Growth in bacteria
  Bacterial resistance: Ampicillin, 100 μg/mL
  Growth temperature: 37°C
  Growth strain: DH5alpha
  Copy number: High Copy
Gene/Insert
  Gene/Insert name: II_CS3_7653_v2 (alt name: CS3_cut2)
  Species: Synthetic
  Insert size (bp): 7653
  Cloning method: Gibson Cloning
  Sequencing primers: 5′ CAGTGGCGATAAGTCGTGTCGCGATAAGTCGTGTC; 3′ AAGAAAGCGAAAGGAGCGGG
Terms and licenses: Academic/Nonprofit Terms; Industry Terms: Not Available to Industry
How to cite: pre_II_CS3_7653_v2 was a gift from Hendrik Dietz (Addgene plasmid # 126855 ; http://n2t.net/addgene:126855 ; RRID:Addgene_126855)
