[The description below was written by a language model from this plasmid's Addgene catalogue record and pLannotate feature annotations shown in this document.]
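Description:
pre_II_CS3_7653_v2 is a high-copy bacterial phagemid built on a pBSSK(+) (pBluescript-type) backbone and catalogued as a synthetic biology vector. It serves as the precursor for a custom single-stranded DNA scaffold used in DNA origami. The plasmid is propagated in E. coli through a ColE1/pUC-type origin of replication and is selected with ampicillin, using a β-lactamase gene driven by its native bla promoter. It also carries an f1 bacteriophage origin, annotated as spanning the numbering origin of the circular sequence. An f1 origin generally allows the plus strand of a plasmid to be produced in single-stranded form when phage functions are supplied, which fits the construct's role as a scaffold source.

The payload is a fully synthetic sequence, II_CS3_7653_v2 (also called CS3_cut2), assembled by Gibson cloning. The record describes it as a 7653-base scaffold belonging to "compatibility group 3" and made by "method II". It contains one Zn-dependent self-cleaving DNAzyme cassette, so the circular single-stranded product can cut itself in the presence of zinc and yield a linear 7560-base scaffold.

The stated insert size is close to the length of the whole sequenced plasmid (7,746 nt), which suggests that the backbone elements form part of the scaffold rather than sitting outside it, although the record does not explain the small difference. The automated feature table identifies only the four standard backbone parts. The roughly 5.5 kb of designed synthetic sequence and the DNAzyme cassette are left unannotated, so their positions and composition cannot be stated from the record.
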