Features (pLannotate 1.2.2; 4 found; start..end, strand, type, name):
    464..568     +  promoter       AmpR promoter: bla
    569..1429    +  CDS            AmpR: β-lactamase; bla; confers resistance to ampicillin, carbenicillin, and related antibiotics
   1600..2188    +  rep_origin     ori: high-copy-number ColE1/pMB1/pBR322/pUC origin of replication
   7745..438     +  rep_origin     f1 ori (across the origin) (sequence partly withheld): f1 bacteriophage origin of replication; arrow indicates direction of (+) strand synthesis
>Addgene plasmid #126855 | pre_II_CS3_7653_v2 | addgene full sequence | sequence record 248756 | Addgene NGS Result
[106 nt withheld, positions 1-106]
C
[91 nt withheld, positions 108-198]
A
[49 nt withheld, positions 200-248]
CCTTTGACGTTGGAGTCCACGTTCTTT
[37 nt withheld, positions 276-312]
ACCCTATCTCGGTCTATTCTTTTGATTTATAAGGGATTTTGCCGATTTCGGCCTATTGGTTAAAAAATGA
GCTGATTTAACAAAAATTTAACGCGAATTTTAACAAAATATTAACGCTTACAATTTAGGTGGCACTTTTC
GGGGAAATGTGCGCGGAACCCCTATTTGTTTATTTTTCTAAATACATTCAAATATGTATCCGCTCATGAG
ACAATAACCCTGATAAATGCTTCAATAATATTGAAAAAGGAAGAGTATGAGTATTCAACATTTCCGTGTC
GCCCTTATTCCCTTTTTTGCGGCATTTTGCCTTCCTGTTTTTGCTCACCCAGAAACGCTGGTGAAAGTAA
AAGATGCTGAAGATCAGTTGGGTGCACGAGTGGGTTACATCGAACTGGATCTCAACAGCGGTAAGATCCT
TGAGAGTTTTCGCCCCGAAGAACGTTTTCCAATGATGAGCACTTTTAAAGTTCTGCTATGTGGCGCGGTA
TTATCCCGTATTGACGCCGGGCAAGAGCAACTCGGTCGCCGCATACACTATTCTCAGAATGACTTGGTTG
AGTACTCACCAGTCACAGAAAAGCATCTTACGGATGGCATGACAGTAAGAGAATTATGCAGTGCTGCCAT
AACCATGAGTGATAACACTGCGGCCAACTTACTTCTGACAACGATCGGAGGACCGAAGGAGCTAACCGCT
TTTTTGCACAACATGGGGGATCATGTAACTCGCCTTGATCGTTGGGAACCGGAGCTGAATGAAGCCATAC
CAAACGACGAGCGTGACACCACGATGCCTGTAGCAATGGCAACAACGTTGCGCAAACTATTAACTGGCGA
ACTACTTACTCTAGCTTCCCGGCAACAATTAATAGACTGGATGGAGGCGGATAAAGTTGCAGGACCACTT
CTGCGCTCGGCCCTTCCGGCTGGCTGGTTTATTGCTGATAAATCTGGAGCCGGTGAGCGTGGGTCACGCG
GTATCATTGCAGCACTGGGGCCAGATGGTAAGCCCTCCCGTATCGTAGTTATCTACACGACGGGGAGTCA
GGCAACTATGGATGAACGAAATAGACAGATCGCTGAGATAGGTGCCTCACTGATTAAGCATTGGTAACTG
TCAGACCAAGTTTACTCATATATACTTTAGATTGATTTAAAACTTCATTTTTAATTTAAAAGGATCTAGG
TGAAGATCCTTTTTGATAATCTCATGACCAAAATCCCTTAACGTGAGTTTTCGTTCCACTGAGCGTCAGA
CCCCGTAGAAAAGATCAAAGGATCTTCTTGAGATCCTTTTTTTCTGCGCGTAATCTGCTGCTTGCAAACA
AAAAAACCACCGCTACCAGCGGTGGTTTGTTTGCCGGATCAAGAGCTACCAACTCTTTTTCCGAAGGTAA
CTGGCTTCAGCAGAGCGCAGATACCAAATACTGTTCTTCTAGTGTAGCCGTAGTTAGGCCACCACTTCAA
GAACTCTGTAGCACCGCCTACATACCTCGCTCTGCTAATCCTGTTACCAGTGGCTGCTGCCAGTGGCGAT
AAGTCGTGTCTTACCGGGTTGGACTCAAGACGATAGTTACCGGATAAGGCGCAGCGGTCGGGCTGAACGG
GGGGTTCGTGCACACAGCCCAGCTTGGAGCGAACGACCTACACCGAACTGAGATACCTACAGCGTGAGCT
ATGAGAAAGCGCCACGCTTCCCGAAGGGAGAAAGGCGGACAGGTATCCGGTAAGCGGCAGGGTCGGAACA
GGAGAGCGCACGAGGGAGCTTCCAGGGGGAAACGCCTGGTATCTTTATAGTCCTGTCGGGTTTCGCCACC
TCTGACTTGAGCGTCGATTTTTGTGATGCTCGTCAGGGGGGCGGAGCCTATGGAAAAACGCCAGCAACGC
GGCCTTTTTACGGTTCCTGGCCTTTTGCTGGCCTTTTGCTCACCTTAGCAAGAGCCGCACGACGACCAGA
GGCCAGTTATCCAGAGTTAGGATACCTCAATGTGCATCCGCTCGGTTCTAAGGACATTATTTCAGTCCTT
TAAGATCTCCCGTATAGAAGCCTCACGTTAGGGGGCGCCGTGCCTTCACGCCCTCCCATTTAGGAATACC
TTGTCTCCGCCGTCTTTATTCAGTAGCCCTATGCATTACGATGTGGCGCTTCCCCCGCGTGGGCGCAGAA
ATTTACTGAGGCGGATTCGAAACGACTGTGAGGGCAGGATAGGTGAGCAGGCACTGGCACGTAATCAACC
AACGGACTCACCCGTGTGCAGGCCTAAAAACAGCCCTCGAAGGGCACTTGGATATGAATGAACCCACTTG
TTTTGACTCGTGGAGGCGTGGTTTTATTACTGTGCTCAGTTAACGCCGCATGAATTTAGCTCTGATCACC
GTAAGGGTAACTGCACTAGACATGTTGTGGGCATTTAAGTCCTGCAGTATCTTTTTGTTAGGTGGAACGG
CCTAGGGGTACCTTCCGTGAGAAACTCCCAGATGATGCATGTTCGAGTACTTGTGAAATGGATGGTCGCA
TCACGTTGAAGCGTTACCTGTTAGGTAACGTAGTTGAGCTGTGATGCGACTTTTTGAGGAGGGTAGTTGA
GCTGTCACAGAATGTGACGTTGAAGCCCTCCTCTCACACATTACACTGTCTCGCGCGGGTTGCGTCTTGA
CCGGTACAAGTTGTGTAACCTTACACCTCTAGAAACATTTTAGCAGTCGCTCCAATTGATACCACGACCT
CAGCGCGCGTTGGGAGACCGTTGCCAAACCTAGTTTTCATGTTTTCCTTCAAACGTGCGATATAATTCCT
CGCACCTAGCCGCCTAGCTGAGAAGTGTTATATAGGTCACTTGAAAAGAGTAGGTTCAGCATATGGAACT
TGGGGGTTTGTTCGCTATGCGGTAACGCGTGCCCCTCTGACTTGTCGATGACTCCCGGCGCGGTTTCAAT
GCGGGCATGTAATCGTCGCGAACCTTTACTCAGGCTATAAAGCGGCATAACCAGTTGTAACTAACAGAAT
ACAGTTCTCTCTCAACGGCAACTACAAAATAGCATACTTGAGACCTACGACAGTAGGGTCGCGTCAACCT
GTGCAAGAAAAAGCTAGAAGAGCTGAATTCTGATAATTACAGACCCATACACCGATTAACCCCGACTTAT
AGGCGTAAGTGGTGTCCCTTGTATGACCCAGGCCATATCTATGCCCCCATATAAACCAGGTCGACTTCCC
ACTGATCGAACCAATAAGGAATGATCGCAGCCCATAAAGTACGGTTCAACGATTGCTGAGCTTCAGTGAG
GTTAACAGCGGCTGGTGCCCGTACATTGCCTCGTCGATTAGCCTAGTGAGCGTCGACAGGAGCTTTAACT
CCTACTTTCATACGCCACCGCACAGACTTCATTGACCACGTATCTGAGACTCCTTGTAAACTGACTACTC
CAGCTCCATCAACAATCTTGAAGAAGTTCTATCCGATCACGGTTATCGCGAGTCTTAGCGTAGCCAATGC
TGGGCCGTAGCGTCTACTTAACGGAAAGAAGGGTGAAAGCTGCCACAGAAAATAAATTACTATTTACATT
TGTAAGACAAAGTTAGTATGGTTAAATACTGGCTTAGTCTGCGGGAAACTTAGCCATACGACTTGGTTTG
CCTATCGTTACAGCGTACGACCCGTTCACCAATCGCATTTGCGATGCAGATAACAACTCGGAAGCTGTAT
GACCTCTCGAGCGTTAGTCGCAGTTTTAGTAGAGAAAACCCGATAGCCAGGCGTTCAAGCCTATTCCCCA
TTATGCGTCCGCTATTGACTTCGCTGGACCCTCGCGGAGTCGGCGACAAATAACATAGAGGATATCGTCA
CGGGATAGCGCTCTCCATTGGAATTGTACATGAGAGTTGGACTGCCGAACGCATGGGTGGAGCAGCCAAG
CACCCGGGGACTACGAAGGTTTCCGCGCATGTGTTACCTTTCAGCCGAAGAGAAGGTCGGTGGATCTCGC
TCTTTCGGAGCTCATACTCCTCATGCTACAATGTTAAAACGCAAAACCTGACTCAATCTATTGCCCGGTC
GTTGGCTCGCATGCTTCCTCCTTCTGCCCCAATCCGACATGACTGAGATGCGCTTGATAGCAATGACCAA
GATAGTCGTCTAGATTCATCTTTAGCGACGTGACTTAGATTTGCAGAGGAAACGGGGTGACTGTAGATTA
TGGCAGTTGATATCTCTCCCTGTTATGGAGTGCGGAGGCTGAGTGCTAATGTTGCCCCGCAAAGCAGTGT
CGTTAGAAGTATATATGCAGTGGCGGTGTTCAATCAGGATCAGCCCGTGCTGATTTCTTTGTTGGGGAGA
AATGATATTGGGCGGGCTCAAACTTCAACTCCGACGGTCGAATGCCGGGTTCTTCGATTCCTGTTTATTG
CGACGCACGCTCTATTTGCTGGATTACCTGCATTCACCGAATCGCCTAATATACGTCTAATCACCTGTCA
ATTTAATCCTGGTATACTATCATCCAGGGTGGTCTAAAGTCCCATGAGCCACGATGATTAATTTTGGTAT
GCACCAAGGGGAGGTGGCTAGCGATCCGAGCCGAGCTGCGTCACCGGTTGGAAACACCTGCGCTACCCTC
CAGTGGTCGGAATTCGCGTATCAGCTTGTCCGGGTCTACGTACACGCAAGACAGATTTCATCATACCCCC
TGGGGATTCTTAGAGACTATATTTCGTCCGATGTCCACCAACATAAGCGAGGCTACCTCTTGGAGGAGCA
TTCTTGTATCCCCCTCATAGAAAGACCCTGTGACGTCTTAACAATAGGGGCGACCTAGATCCGTTTTCGT
ATTTGACCTTAGTGGTAACCGCAGTACAACGGGCCTGAAGATGGTAGTCGAGTGCCAACACCAAAGAGGC
TCTAGCCCAGTGTTCGGGCGTCGTTCTACGGTACGTCCATGACGGCAGCAGCTACCAGATTCCGGCTGCC
CATCATGGCATTATAGTTTATGAAGAGTGAATCGTAGCTAATTCAAGGCAGTAACGTTCATAGCCGACAG
CTGACGCTGGGTTGTTTACCCGTAATTCTTCTCCACTCTGCTTGAGCGGTGAGGACCCCTTAATCTGCTC
GACATCCACTTTCCATGTAGGACGACAACGCTTGGACAATCCAATAGTTAGATAGCTAGTCGGACTTCTG
GCCCGATCTAAACTCAAATCGCGGGATCTTCTGTCATTCGTACTGATGCCGACCCAATTTCAAAAACGTA
GGCGCACCCACAGGCGAGGTACTTATTTATGTATTGCTCTGTATAAGCCTTCGCCTCGAGTCCTAAGCAG
CGCTTTGGCTTCGGTAAGGCCTCATCACTTCAGAAACGCCATCCGTCGTAAGCGTGTGTGCCTCCCTAGA
ATCATAGGCCACTCGCTACTTCGTGGGGACAGGCCGCGAAATGCTAGACTCATAAGAACATACGGCTCCT
AATGGCTGGGACGTCGGTTGTCCCGAAGTGGCTTGTAGGCTGTGTGTCAAGTCCAGAACCACTCCGGACG
GCCAGCAGACGCGGATAATCCCGGAAATAGGTAGGATTGACGAACCGGATACTAGGATGCCCTACGGGGC
GTAGATCTGGCTCCGCTTCTGACGAGAGTATCATAATTGGCCTTGTTACATCCTGTAAGTCTAAGCTAAG
GCGCCAGGAGATGGGGTAGGTGTGCTTACTGGTACGCCGATACGGACACGAGCATCCAACAGTACTATAC
CTAATCTCTTATATTCACATGATAACGCACAAACTCGTTATTGTATAGCACGAACAGATATATTGCACGT
GATTGGACCGAAAATGACTTTGGACGCCAGCTTAAAAGGCGGTTGCTTCAATTCGATGGGTATCTCATCC
GAATGGACAGTTGGTAGGCCCCTTCAGCGATTATACCGCGACATTCTCTGTCCTAGCAGGTCAGGGAATT
TTCCCTAAGGGCTCGTATCCACGCATCAATCGATGCGGACATGGTCAGATTGCATCTGCGTAGGAACAGT
TTCGTTGCGGCAAGGAACCGCTTGCGGATCACACCATATTTGGATCCCCGAGCAAGTCTTCTTGGGTTAG
AGGCATACGTAAGAAGCACGCCGTTTGCGCGACTTTCGAGCCTAACCTGGCAGGGTTTCTTAATTGTTTG
ATGTACTCTATCTGGAAATTCGTGATATGCCAGAGCGGCCCGGCCCCGGATTAGTCACACGATCTGAACT
TATCCCAGGTAGTGTTTAGCCGTGTAGGGATATTCGTTTTGTGGTTGTGCTGCGGAAGTTACTACAGCAG
GGGACCCGAGGTCCGAACTTTAAACTTTTGTCAGTCGGTCAGTATGTAAGCCCACCATGGAGGTCTTCAC
CTTGCTGCTACGTCATTATCGTGCCACGTTGAAGCGTTACCTGTTAGGTAACGTAGTTGAGCTGTGGCAC
GATTTTTTGAACATCCTAGTTGAGCTGTCACAGAATGTGACGTTGAAGGGATGTTCCGTAACTCAGAACT
ACCGAGAAGCTATTATTCCGCCAACCCCTCGTAGAGTCTGAGGGATCAAGAGACATTTATCGACTCAGTG
CGTAATACCGTTCGAAGCGATAGATCAATGGTGCTCCGTCAGGACACTATGACTAGAACAGGTATGTCAA
ACCGATAAGGCAAGCATAGTCAACGTGTCATGAGTGACACTTAGGTCCTATAGTGCGACAGACACGCCAA
GACCATAGACAATGAGGTGACAACTAGATAAGCTCGATCCTTACTTGCGCACACTCCCCCAGCTAACCAA
ACATCAGATGGACCTGTACACTAGTCTTTTACCTAGGAGAACCTCGTTTATCTTATTAGCGGGGAGCAAC
AACGAGCTATAGATGCCACTAGCGTGGCCCTGCAAGTTATTCGAGATGTCAGGCAACCTCTGTTGCGAGA
GCTCGCTGCACCCCACTCACTCCTGCTTCGTCTTCCAAGGTCCCAAGCCGATCCATGCTCTCAGGGGTGG
GTCCGTGTTGCATAAAAGTCTCCAAAACTCTTAAGGAGAGGCGCGCACGGATATACATCGCGTTTAGGTT
ATTATGTCCCACGGCATGGCCAAATGAGTTCTTGAGTAGCAAAAGGTGCACGAGACCCCGGTGCCTAAGA
TTTTATACGCTTCATCGGGAATCACTGCCCGACAATTGCTTTCGTGTTAATAATTTCGACGTAACGGTGC
TGTCTAACATCGAGACTGCAATTACCCCGCCAGACCTTTGCACTTCCACACTAATTTGGTCGATCTTTGC
TTAACCGGGAACTATGTAGTCTATATGAGAATATTGAGCATAAGGTGTCAGCCAGCCTTTATCCTTGAGG
CAGATCAGGTCTATTCGCTCAGAGTAAGATGCTAACACCCAGTAGATGACGACGTTTAATTAGGGCCGAG
AGACCAATGTCACG
